>Addgene plasmid | NFkBr-IL1Ra Sequencing Result | analyzer sequence | sequence record 362445
ATATTACAATTACTAAATACATACCAAATTGAATACATATTGATGAAAAATAATAAATACTGGCGAAAGC
AAAAAAACGAAACATTTTTATTTTATTGAACAACTCTCAGGCTCCAGGTAGGCAAAAAAGCACCGACTCG
GTGCCACTTTTTCAAGTTGATAACGGACTAGCCTTATTTTAACTTGCTATTTCTAGCTCTAAAACACATC
TTTAGACCCCGAGGCCGACGTTAAATTGAAAATAGGTCTATATATACGAACTGAGTCTGGAAAAAGAAGT
TGAGAATTATAAAAAGTAGTGAGCACTGGCGCCCTCTCTGCTTGGCGAGCTAACCTTTTCGCCTCTTGGC
TGAGTAGGTGGCGTTTCATTCTACTCTGTAAAATTAATGTAGAATTGAAACACTATGGTCAAAAAATACT
TAGGGGCATAAGTTATAAAACGTATGAAATGAATTTTTATCAACCTGGGCTATTCAAAAATTTTCGAATT
ATTTTATGTATTTTTTTTAATCGTTTTTCATTATAGGTTAAAATACACTTTAAAAGGAATTCTTTCCTGT
AAAATAAATATAAATAAATATGCTTTATTGACAGAAAATTTGATGTTTTTGTATTTGAGTAGGAGCAATC
ACAGGTGAGCAAAAACCTAGGTCGAATCGCTATCCAAGCCAGCTCCATTGTCGGCATCGTGCTCATTCTA
TTGACGCTGGCAGATTTGGTTTTGGCGCTATGGGACCCGTTCGGTTACAACAACATGTTTCCGCGCGAGT
TTCCCGACGACATGTCGCGCACGTTCCTGACTGCGTACTTTGAGAGTTTCGACAACACCACGTCCAGAGA
AATCATAGAGTTTATGCCCGAGTTCTTTTCGGAAATGGTCGAAACGGACGATGACGCCACGTTTGAATCT
CTATTTCATTTATTAGATTATGTGGCATCTTTAGAAGTTAATTCCGACGGCCAAATGTTAAACTTGGAGG
AGGGTGATGAAATTGAGGATTTTGACGAATCTACTTTGGTGGGGCAAGCGTTAGCCACTAGCTCGCTATA
CACTCGCATGGAGTTTATGCAGTACACGTTTAGGCAAAACACACTATTGTCTATGAACAAAGAAAACAAC
AATTTTAATCAAATAATCATGGGTTTATTTGCAACAAACACAATTGTGGCGTTTACAGCATTTGTTATAC
ACACAGAACTCATATTTTTTATATTTTTCGTAATCTTCCTAATGATCACATTTTATTACATAATCAAAGA
ATCGTACGAATATTATAAAACAATTGATTTGTTATTTTAAAAACGATTCATGGATCCCTATTACTTGTAC
AGCTCGTCCATGCCGAGAGTGATCCCGGCGGCGGTCACGAACTCCAGCAGGACCATGTGATCGCGCTTCT
CGTTGGGGTCTTTGCTCAGGGCGGACTGGGTGCTCAGGTAGTGGTTGTCGGGCAGCAGCACGGGGCCGTC
GCCGATGGGGGTGTTCTGCTGGTAGTGGTCGGCGAGCTGCACGCTGCCGTCCTCGATGTTGTGGCGGATC
TTGAAGTTCACCTTGATGCCGTTCTTCTGCTTGTCGGCCATGATATAGACGTTGTGGCTGTTGTAGTTGT
ACTCCAGCTTGTGCCCCAGGATGTTGCCGTCCTCCTTGAAGTCGATGCCCTTCAGCTCGATGCGGTTCAC
CAGGGTGTCGCCCTCGAACTTCACCTCGGCGCGGGTCTTGTAGTTGCCGTCGTCCTTGAAGAAGATGGTG
CGCTCCTGGACGTAGCCTTCGGGCATGGCGGACTTGAAGAAGTCGTGCTGCTTCATGTGGTCGGGGTAGC
GGCTGAAGCACTGCACGCCGTAGGTCAGGGTGGTCACGAGGGTGGGCCAGGGCACGGGCAGCTTGCCGGT
GGTGCAGATGAACTTCAGGGTCAGCTTGCCGTAGGTGGCATCGCCCTCGCCCTCGCCGGACACGCTGAAC
TTGTGGCCGTTTACGTCGCCGTCCAGCTCGACCAGGATGGGCACCACCCCGGTGAACAGCTCCTCGCCCT
TGCTCATTTTGTTAATTAAGTCACTTGGTTGTTCACGATCTTGTCGCCGCCAGTGTCAACTTGCAACTGA
AACAATATCCAACATGAACGTCAATTTATACTGCCCTAATGGCGAACACGATAACAATATTTCTTTTATT
ATGCCCTCTAAAACCAACGCGGTTATCGTTTATTTATTCAAATTAGATATAGAACATCCGCCGACATACA
ATGTTAATGCAAAAACGCGTTTGGTGAGCGGATACGAAAACAGTCGGCCGATAAACATTAATCTGAGGTC
GATAACACCGTCCTTGAACGGAACACGAGGAGCGTACGTGATCAGCTGCATTCGCGCGCCGCGCCTTTAT
CGAGATTTATTTGCATACAACAAGTACACTGCGCCGTTGGGATTTGTGGTAACGCGCACACATGCAGAGC
TGCAAGTGTGGCACATTTTGTCTGTGCGCAAAACCTTTGAAGCCAAAAGTACGAGGTCCGTTACGGGCAT
GCTAGCGCACACGGACAATGGACCCGACAAATTCTACGCCAAGGATTTAATGATAATGTCGGGCAACGTA
TCCGTTCATTTTATCAATAACCTACAAAAATGTCGCGCGCATCACAAAGACATCGACGCGCGTAGAATTC
TACCCGTAAAGCGAGTTTAGTTATGAGCCATGTGCAAAACATGACATCAGCTTTTATTTTTATAACAAAT
GACATCATTTCTTGATTGTGTTTTACACGTAGAATTCTACTCGTAAAGCGAGTTCAGTTTTGAAAAACAA
ATGACATCATCTTTTTGATTGTGCTTTACAAGTAGAATTCTACCCGTAAATCAAGTTCGGTTTTGAAAAA
CAAATGAGTCATATTGTATGATATCATATTGCAAAACAAATGACTCATCAATCGATCGTGCGTTACACGT
AGAATTCTACTCGTAAAGCGAGTTTATGAGCCGTGTGCAAAACATGACATCAGCTTATGACTCATACTTG
ATTGTGTTTTACGCGACTAGTAGGTACCTCACGTAATAAGTGTGCGTTGAATTTATTCGCAAAAACATTG
CATATTTTCGGCAAAGTAAAATTTTGTTGCATACCTTATCAAAAAATAAGTGCTGCATACTTTTTAGAGA
AACCAAATAATTTTTTATTGCATACCCGTTTTTAATAAAATACATTGCATACCCTCTTTTAATAAAAAAT
ATTGCATACTTTGACGAAACAAATTTTCGTTGCATACCCAATAAAAGATTATTATATTGCATACCCGTTT
TTAATAAAATACATTGCATACCCTCTTTTAATAAAAAATATTGCATACGTTGACGAAACAAATTTTCGTT
GCATACCCAATAAAAGATTATTATATTGCATACCTTTTCTTGCCATACCATTTAGCCGATCAATTCCGCG
GCATACTCGGTGGCCTCCCCACCACCAACTTTTTTGCACTGCAAAAAAACACGCTTTTGCACGCGGGCCC
ATACATAGTACAAACTCTACGTTTCGTAGACTATTTTACATAAATAGTCTACACCGTTGTATACGCTCCA
AATACACTACCACACATTGAACCTTTTTGCAGTGCAAAAAAGTACGTGTCGGCAGTCACGTAGGCCGGCC
TTATCGGGTCGCGTCCTGTCACGTACGAATCACATTATCGGTTAACTTGTTTATTGCAGCTTATAATGGT
TCCTGTCACGTACGAATCACATTATCGGTTAACTTGTTTATTGCAGCTTATAATGGTCCTGTCACGTACG
AATCACATTATCGGTTAACTTGTTTATTGCAGCTTATAATGGTTGTCCTGTCACGTACGAATCAATTATC
GGTTAACTTGTTTATTGCAGCTTATAATGGTTGTCTGTCACGTACGAATCACATTATCGGTTAACTTGTT
TATTGCAGCTTATACGTCCTGTCACGTACGAATCACATTATCGGTTAACTTGTTTATTGCAGCTTATAAT
GGTTACAAATAAAGCAATAGCATCACAAATTTCACAAATAAAGCATTTTTTTCACTGCATTCTAGTTGTG
GTTTGTCCAAACTCATCAATGTATCTTAAAGCTTTTTGCTCACCTGTGATTGCTCCTACTCAAATACAAA
AACATCAAATTTTCTGTCAATAAAGCATATTTATTTATATTTATTTTACAGGAAAGAATTCCTTTTAAAG
TGTATTTTAACCTATAATGAAAAACGATTAAAAAAAATACATAAAATAATTCGAAAATTTTTGAATAGCC
CAGGTTGATAAAAATTCATTTCATACGTTTTATAACTTATGCCCCTAAGTATTTTTTGACCATAGTGTTT
CAATTCTACATTAATTTTACAGAGTAGAATGAAACGCCACCTACTCAGCCAAGAGGCGAAAAGGTTAGCT
CGCCAAGCAGAGAGGGCGCCAGTGCTCACTACTTTTTATAATTCTCAACTTCTTTTTCCAGACTCAGTTC
GTATATATAGACCTATTTTCAATTTAACGTCGGATTGTCAACTACTTGCCCCGTTTTAGAGCTAGAAATA
GCAAGTTAAAATAAGGCTAGTCCGTTATCAACTTGAAAAAGTGGCACCGAGTCGGTGCTTTTTTGCCTAC
CTGGAGCCTGAGAGTTGTTCAATAAAATAAAAATGTTTCGTTTTTTTGCTTTCGCCAGTATTTATTATTT
TTCATCAATATGTATTCAATTTGGTATGTATTTAGTAATTGTAATATATAGACAATGGTTTTCCGTTGAC
GTACATACATCTGACGTGTGTTTATTTAGACATAATAGTTATGTTTTCACATCTTTTTAATGTTCGCTTA
ATGCGTATGCATCNKCYKWKRTATSKTRKAGMGTCKRKSWRKCRKYSWWMYMCTTTTTGCTCACCTGTGA
TTGCTCCTACTCAAATACAAAAACATCAAATTTTCTGTCAATAAAGCATATTTATTTATATTTATTTTAC
AGGAAAGAATTCCTTTTAAAGTGTATTTTAACCTATAATGAAAAACGATTAAAAAAAATACATAAAATAA
TTCGAAAATTTTTGAATAGCCCAGGTTGATAAAAATTCATTTCATACGTTTTATAACTTATGCCCCTAAG
TATTTTTTGACCATAGTGTTTCAATTCTACATTAATTTTACAGAGTAGAATGAAACGCCACCTACTCAGC
CAAGAGGCGAAAAGGTTAGCTCGCCAAGCAGAGAGGGCGCCAGTGCTCACTACTTTTTATAATTCTCAAC
TTCTTTTTCCAGACTCAGTTCGTATATATAGACCTATTTTCAATTTAACGTCGSVHNNGSNGYMNMHRGW
TNNGKGTTTTAGAGCTAGAAATAGCAAGTTAAAATAAGGCTAGTCCGTTATCAACTTGAAAAAGTGGCAC
CGAGTCGGTGCTTTTTTGCCTACCTGGAGCCTGAGAGTTGTTCAATAAAATAAAAATGTTTCGTTTTTTT
GCTTTCGCCAGTATTTATTATTTTTCATCAATATGTATTCAATTTGGTATGTATTTAGTAATTGTAATAT
ATAGACAATGGTTTTCCGTTGACGTACATACATCTGACGTGTGTTTATTTAGACATAATAGTTATGTTTT
CACATCTTTTTAATGTTCGCTTAATGCGTATGCATCCTAGGCATATGGGTTATATTATAAGTTTGTTTTA
AGTTTTTGAGACTGATAAGAATGTTTCGATCGAATATTCCATAGAACAACAATAGTATTACCTAATTACC
AAGTCTTAATTTAGCAAAAATGTTATTGCTTATAGAAAAAATAAATTATTTATTTGAAATTTAAAGTCAA
CTTGTCATTTAATGTCTTGTAGACTTTTGAAAGTCTTACGATACAATTAGTATCTAATATACATGGGTTC
ATTCTACATTCTATATTAGTGATGATTTCTTTAGCTAGTAATACATTTTAATTATATTCGGCTTTGATGA
TTTTCTGATTTTTTCCGAACGGATTTTCGTAGACCCTTTCGATCTCATAATGGCTCATTTTATTGCGATG
GACGGTCAGGAGGCGCGCCTTTTTGCTCACCTGTGATTGCTCCTACTCAAATACAAAAACATCAAATTTT
CTGTCAATAAAGCATATTTATTTATATTTATTTTACAGGAAAGAATTCCTTTTAAAGTGTATTTTAACCT
ATAATGAAAAACGATTAAAAAAAATACATAAAATAATTCGAAAATTTTTGAATAGCCCAGGTTGATAAAA
ATTCATTTCATACGTTTTATAACTTATGCCCCTAAGTATTTTTTGACCATAGTGTTTCAATTCTACATTA
ATTTTACAGAGTAGAATGAAACGCCACCTACTCAGCCAAGAGGCGAAAAGGTTAGCTCGCCAAGCAGAGA
GGGCGCCAGTGCTCACTACTTTTTATAATTCTCAACTTCTTTTTCCAGACTCAGTTCGTATATATAGACC
TATTTTCAATTTAACGTCGCAATGCGGTAACCAGATCGGGTTTTAGAGCTAGAAATAGCAAGTTAAAATA
AGGCTAGTCCGTTATCAACTTGAAAAAGTGGCACCGAGTCGGTGCTTTTTTGCCTACCTGGAGCCTGAGA
GTTGTTCAATAAAATAAAAATGTTTCGTTTTTTTGCTTTCGCCAGTATTTATTATTTTTCATCAATATGT
ATTCAATTTGGTATGTATTTAGTAATTGTAATATATAGACAATGGTTTTCCGTTGACGTACATACATCTG
ACGTGTGTTTATTTAGACATAATAGTTATGTTTTCACATCTTTTTAATGTTCGCTTAATGCGTATGCATA
CGCGCAATTGATCGGCTAAATGGTATGGCAAGAAAAGGTATGCAATATAATAATCTTTTATTGGGTATGC
AACGAAAATTTGTTTCGTCAACGTATGCAATATTTTTTATTAAAAGAGGGTATGCAATGTATTTTATTAA
AAACGGGTATGCAATATAATAATCTTTTATTGGGTATGCAACGAAAATTTGTTTCGTCAAAGTATGCAAT
ATTTTTTATTAAAAGAGGGTATGCAATGTATTTTATTAAAAACGGGTATGCAATAAAAAATTATTTGGTT
TCTCTAAAAAGTATGCAGCACTTATTTTTTGATAAGGTATGCAACAAAATTTTACTTTGCCGAAAATATG
CAATGTTTTTGCGAATAAATTCAACGCACACTTATTACGTGACCTGCAGGCAAACAAACGCGAGATACCG
GAAGTACTGAAAAACAGTCGCTCCAGGCCAGTGGGAACATCGATGTTTTGTTTTGACGGACCCCTTACTC
TCGTCTCATATAAACCGAAGCCAGCTAAGATGGTATACTTATTATCATCTTGTGATGAGGATGCTTCTAT
CAACGAAAGTTTTGTTTTTTTTTAATAAATAAATAAACATAAATAAATTGTTTGTTGAATTTATTATTAG
TATGTAAGTGTAAATATAATAAAACTTAATATCTATTCAAATTAATAAATAAACCTCGATATACAGACCG
ATAAAACACATGCGTCAATTTTACGCATGATTATCTTTAACGTACGTCACAATATGATTATCTTTCTAGG
GTTAATCTACTGGCCGTCGTTTTACAACGTCGTGACTGGGAAAACCCTGGCGTTACCCAACTTAATCGCC
TTGCAGCACATCCCCCTTTCGCCAGCTGGCGTAATAGCGAAGAGGCCCGCACCGATCGCCCTTCCCAACA
GTTGCGCAGCCTGAATGGCGAATGGG
[124 nt withheld, positions 7727-7850]
C
[91 nt withheld, positions 7852-7942]
A
[49 nt withheld, positions 7944-7992]
CCTTTGACGTTGGAGTCCACGTTCTTT
[37 nt withheld, positions 8020-8056]
ACCCTATCTCGGTCTATTCTTTTGATTTATAAGGGATTTTGCCGATTTCGGCCTATTGGTTAAAAAATGA
GCTGATTTAACAAAAATTTAACGCGAATTTTAACAAAATATTAACGCTTACAATTTAGGTGGCACTTTTC
GGGGAAATGTGCGCGGAACCCCTATTTGTTTATTTTTCTAAATACATTCAAATATGTATCCGCTCATGAG
ACAATAACCCTGATAAATGCTTCAATAATATTGAAAAAGGAAGAGTATGAGTATTCAACATTTCCGTGTC
GCCCTTATTCCCTTTTTTGCGGCATTTTGCCTTCCTGTTTTTGCTCACCCAGAAACGCTGGTGAAAGTAA
AAGATGCTGAAGATCAGTTGGGTGCACGAGTGGGTTACATCGAACTGGATCTCAACAGCGGTAAGATCCT
TGAGAGTTTTCGCCCCGAAGAACGTTTTCCAATGATGAGCACTTTTAAAGTTCTGCTATGTGGCGCGGTA
TTATCCCGTATTGACGCCGGGCAAGAGCAACTCGGTCGCCGCATACACTATTCTCAGAATGACTTGGTTG
AGTACTCACCAGTCACAGAAAAGCATCTTACGGATGGCATGACAGTAAGAGAATTATGCAGTGCTGCCAT
AACCATGAGTGATAACACTGCGGCCAACTTACTTCTGACAACGATCGGAGGACCGAAGGAGCTAACCGCT
TTTTTGCACAACATGGGGGATCATGTAACTCGCCTTGATCGTTGGGAACCGGAGCTGAATGAAGCCATAC
CAAACGACGAGCGTGACACCACGATGCCTGTAGCAATGGCAACAACGTTGCGCAAACTATTAACTGGCGA
ACTACTTACTCTAGCTTCCCGGCAACAATTAATAGACTGGATGGAGGCGGATAAAGTTGCAGGACCACTT
CTGCGCTCGGCCCTTCCGGCTGGCTGGTTTATTGCTGATAAATCTGGAGCCGGTGAGCGTGGGTCTCGCG
GTATCATTGCAGCACTGGGGCCAGATGGTAAGCCCTCCCGTATCGTAGTTATCTACACGACGGGGAGTCA
GGCAACTATGGATGAACGAAATAGACAGATCGCTGAGATAGGTGCCTCACTGATTAAGCATTGGTAACTG
TCAGACCAAGTTTACTCATATATACTTTAGATTGATTTAAAACTTCATTTTTAATTTAAAAGGATCTAGG
TGAAGATCCTTTTTGATAATCTCATGACCAAAATCCCTTAACGTGAGTTTTCGTTCCACTGAGCGTCAGA
CCCCGTAGAAAAGATCAAAGGATCTTCTTGAGATCCTTTTTTTCTGCGCGTAATCTGCTGCTTGCAAACA
AAAAAACCACCGCTACCAGCGGTGGTTTGTTTGCCGGATCAAGAGCTACCAACTCTTTTTCCGAAGGTAA
CTGGCTTCAGCAGAGCGCAGATACCAAATACTGTTCTTCTAGTGTAGCCGTAGTTAGGCCACCACTTCAA
GAACTCTGTAGCACCGCCTACATACCTCGCTCTGCTAATCCTGTTACCAGTGGCTGCTGCCAGTGGCGAT
AAGTCGTGTCTTACCGGGTTGGACTCAAGACGATAGTTACCGGATAAGGCGCAGCGGTCGGGCTGAACGG
GGGGTTCGTGCACACAGCCCAGCTTGGAGCGAACGACCTACACCGAACTGAGATACCTACAGCGTGAGCT
ATGAGAAAGCGCCACGCTTCCCGAAGGGAGAAAGGCGGACAGGTATCCGGTAAGCGGCAGGGTCGGAACA
GGAGAGCGCACGAGGGAGCTTCCAGGGGGAAACGCCTGGTATCTTTATAGTCCTGTCGGGTTTCGCCACC
TCTGACTTGAGCGTCGATTTTTGTGATGCTCGTCAGGGGGGCGGAGCCTATGGAAAAACGCCAGCAACGC
GGCCTTTTTACGGTTCCTGGCCTTTTGCTGGCCTTTTGCTCACATGTTCTTTCCTGCGTTATCCCCTGAT
TCTGTGGATAACCGTATTACCGCCTTTGAGTGAGCTGATACCGCTCGCCGCAGCCGAACGACCGAGCGCA
GCGAGTCAGTGAGCGAGGAAGCGGAAGAGCGCCCAATACGCAAACCGCCTCTCCCCGCGCGTTGGCCGAT
TCATTAATGCAGCTGGCACGACAGGTTTCCCGACTGGAAAGCGGGCAGTGAGCGCAACGCAATTAATGTG
AGTTAGCTCACTCATTAGGCACCCCAGGCTTTACACTTTATGCTTCCGGCTCGTATGTTGTGTGGAATTG
TGAGCGGATAACAATTTCACACAGGAAACAGCTATGACCATGATTACGCCAAGCTCGAAATTAACCCTCA
CTAAAGGGATTAACCCTAGAAAGATAGTCTGCGTAAAATTGACGCATGCATTCTTGAAATATTGCTCTCT
CTTTCTAAATAGCGCGAATCCGTCGCTGTGCATTTAGGACATCTCAGTCGCCGCTTGGAGCTCCCGTGAG
GCGTGCTTGTCAATGCGGTAAGTGTCACTGATTTTGAACTATAACGACCGCGTGAGTCAAAATGACGCAT
GATTATCTTTTACGTGACTTTTAAGATTTAACTCATACGATAATTATATTGTTATTTCATGTTCTACTTA
CGTGATAACTTATTATATATATATTTTCTTGTTATAGATATCTGTCGACATGCCCGCCGTGACCGTCGAG
AACCCGCTGACGCTGCCCCGCGTATCCGCACCCGCCGACGCCGTCGCACGTCCCGTGCTCACCGTGACCA
CCGCGCCCAGCGGTTTCGAGGGCGAGGGCTTCCCGGTGCGCCGCGCGTTCGCCGGGATCAACTACCGCCA
CCTCGACCCGTTCATCATGATGGACCAGATGGGTGAGGTGGAGTACGCGCCCGGGGAGCCCAAGGGCACG
CCCTGGCACCCGCACCGCGGCTTCGAGACCGTGACCTACATCGTCGACAAGCTTATGCATACGCATTAAG
CGAACATTAAAAAGATGTGAAAACATAACTATTATGTCTAAATAAACACACGTCAGATGTATGTACGTCA
ACGGAAAACCATTGTCTAT
Features (pLannotate 1.2.2; 38 found; start..end, strand, type, name):
    130..205     -  misc_RNA       gRNA scaffold: guide RNA scaffold for the Streptococcus pyogenes CRISPR/Cas9 system
    226..645     -  promoter       dU6-3 promoter: RNA polymerase III promoter for Drosophila U6-3 snRNA (Port et al., 2014)
    638..1297    +  CDS            P74 (fragment): PIF0_NPVAC - Experimental evidence at protein level: Swiss-Prot protein existence level 1. Plays an essential role for oral infectivity of occlusion- derived virus (ODV) and functions also in host midgut attachment and fusion by binding to a specific host receptor. From Autographa californica nuclear polyhedrosis virus (AcMNPV).
   1321..2036    -  CDS            EGFP (fragment): the original enhanced GFP (Yang et al., 1996) mammalian codon-optimized
   2054..2645    -  promoter       IE1 promoter: promoter of the ie1 gene from the baculovirus Autographa californica
   2649..2992    -  enhancer       hr5 enhancer (fragment): Autographa californica hr5; baculovirus early transcription enhancer
   3040..3425    +  protein_bind   gypsy insulator: chromatin insulator from Drosophila Su(Hw), CP190, and Mod(mdg4)67.2
   3433..3681    +  promoter       OpIE-2 promoter (fragment): immediate-early gene 2 from the Orgyia pseudotsugata multicapsid nucleopolyhedrovirus; strong constitutive baculovirus promoter for insect cell expression
   3684..3711    +  polyA_signal   SV40 poly(A) signal (fragment): SV40 polyadenylation signal
   3711..3738    +  promoter       OpIE-2 promoter (fragment): immediate-early gene 2 from the Orgyia pseudotsugata multicapsid nucleopolyhedrovirus; strong constitutive baculovirus promoter for insect cell expression
   3741..3767    +  polyA_signal   SV40 poly(A) signal (fragment): SV40 polyadenylation signal
   3766..3794    +  promoter       OpIE-2 promoter (fragment): immediate-early gene 2 from the Orgyia pseudotsugata multicapsid nucleopolyhedrovirus; strong constitutive baculovirus promoter for insect cell expression
   3797..3824    +  polyA_signal   SV40 poly(A) signal (fragment): SV40 polyadenylation signal
   3825..3852    +  promoter       OpIE-2 promoter (fragment): immediate-early gene 2 from the Orgyia pseudotsugata multicapsid nucleopolyhedrovirus; strong constitutive baculovirus promoter for insect cell expression
   3855..3882    +  polyA_signal   SV40 poly(A) signal (fragment): SV40 polyadenylation signal
   3885..3910    +  promoter       OpIE-2 promoter (fragment): immediate-early gene 2 from the Orgyia pseudotsugata multicapsid nucleopolyhedrovirus; strong constitutive baculovirus promoter for insect cell expression
   3913..3934    +  polyA_signal   SV40 poly(A) signal (fragment): SV40 polyadenylation signal
   3935..3964    +  promoter       OpIE-2 promoter (fragment): immediate-early gene 2 from the Orgyia pseudotsugata multicapsid nucleopolyhedrovirus; strong constitutive baculovirus promoter for insect cell expression
   3967..4088    +  polyA_signal   SV40 poly(A) signal: SV40 polyadenylation signal
   4093..4512    +  promoter       dU6-3 promoter: RNA polymerase III promoter for Drosophila U6-3 snRNA (Port et al., 2014)
   4533..4608    +  misc_RNA       gRNA scaffold: guide RNA scaffold for the Streptococcus pyogenes CRISPR/Cas9 system
   4884..5303    +  promoter       dU6-3 promoter: RNA polymerase III promoter for Drosophila U6-3 snRNA (Port et al., 2014)
   5326..5401    +  misc_RNA       gRNA scaffold: guide RNA scaffold for the Streptococcus pyogenes CRISPR/Cas9 system
   5642..6032    +  polyA_signal   hsp70 poly(A) (fragment): polyadenlyation signal from the Drosophila melanogaster hsp70Ab gene
   6040..6459    +  promoter       dU6-3 promoter: RNA polymerase III promoter for Drosophila U6-3 snRNA (Port et al., 2014)
   6480..6555    +  misc_RNA       gRNA scaffold: guide RNA scaffold for the Streptococcus pyogenes CRISPR/Cas9 system
   6796..7181    -  protein_bind   gypsy insulator: chromatin insulator from Drosophila Su(Hw), CP190, and Mod(mdg4)67.2
   7569..7722    +  CDS            lacZα (fragment): LacZα fragment of β-galactosidase; lacZ fragment
   7727..8155    +  rep_origin     f1 ori (sequence partly withheld): f1 bacteriophage origin of replication; arrow indicates direction of (+) strand synthesis
   8208..8312    +  promoter       AmpR promoter: bla
   8313..9173    +  CDS            AmpR: β-lactamase; bla; confers resistance to ampicillin, carbenicillin, and related antibiotics
   9344..9932    +  rep_origin     ori: high-copy-number ColE1/pMB1/pBR322/pUC origin of replication
  10115..10207   +  CDS            lacI (fragment): lac repressor; lacI; The lac repressor binds to the lac operator to inhibit transcription in E. coli. This inhibition can be relieved by adding lactose or isopropyl-β-D-thiogalactopyranoside (IPTG).
  10220..10241   +  protein_bind   CAP binding site: CAP binding activates transcription in the presence of cAMP. E. coli catabolite activator protein
  10256..10286   +  promoter       lac promoter: promoter for the E. coli lac operon
  10294..10310   +  protein_bind   lac operator: The lac repressor binds to the lac operator to inhibit transcription in E. coli. This inhibition can be relieved by adding lactose or isopropyl-β-D-thiogalactopyranoside (IPTG). lac repressor encoded by lacI
  10355..10373   +  promoter       T3 promoter: promoter for bacteriophage T3 RNA polymerase
  10884..10953   -  protein_bind   attB: attB site for the φC31 integrase (Groth et al., 2000) phage φC31 integrase
